Addgene plasmid #168683: pDONR223 HCoV-NL63 PR3_stop
Purpose: Gateway-compatible Entry vector
Depositing lab: Fritz Roth. Depositing organization: Sinai Health System. Publication: A resource of human coronavirus protein-coding sequences in a flexible, multipurpose Gateway Entry clone collection. Weller B, Lin CW, Pogoutse O, Sauer M, Marin-de la Rosa N, Strobel A, Young V, Knapp JJ, Rayhan A, Falter C, Kim DK, Roth FP, Falter-Braun P. G3 (Bethesda). 2023 Jul 5;13(7):jkad105. doi: 10.1093/g3journal/jkad105. PubMed 37267226.
Backbone
  Vector backbone: pDONR223
  Backbone manufacturer: Rual et al, Genome Res. 14:2128-2135, 2004.
  Backbone size w/o insert (bp): 5005
  Vector type: Other
Growth in bacteria
  Bacterial resistance: Spectinomycin, 50 μg/mL
  Growth temperature: 37°C
  Growth strain: DH5alpha
  Copy number: Unknown
Gene/Insert
  Gene/Insert name: PR3
  Species: Other
  Insert size (bp): 678
  Entrez Gene: HCNV63gp3 (a.k.a. HCNV63gp3)
  Cloning method: Gateway Cloning
  Sequencing primers: 5′ m13-For; 3′ m13-Rev
Resource information
  A portion of this plasmid was derived from a plasmid made by: Falter-Braun Lab
Terms and licenses: Academic/Nonprofit Terms; Industry Terms
How to cite: pDONR223 HCoV-NL63 PR3_stop was a gift from Fritz Roth (Addgene plasmid # 168683 ; http://n2t.net/addgene:168683 ; RRID:Addgene_168683)
