[The description below was written by a language model from this plasmid's Addgene catalogue record.]
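Description:
pDONR223 HCoV-NL63 PR3_stop is a Gateway Entry clone built on the pDONR223 donor backbone (listed as about 5 kb without insert). It carries a 678 bp coding sequence designated PR3 from human coronavirus NL63, corresponding to the viral gene locus HCNV63gp3. The plasmid is propagated in standard E. coli cloning strains such as DH5alpha under spectinomycin selection. Its copy number is recorded as unknown, and no feature table is supplied, so the origin of replication and other backbone elements are not explicitly documented here.

The insert was introduced by Gateway recombination. In an Entry clone of this type, the open reading frame normally sits between attL recombination sites, which allows it to be moved by an LR reaction into any compatible Destination vector. Entry vectors are shuttle intermediates rather than expression plasmids, so the record lists no promoter, tag or reporter. Expression elements and any fusion partners come from the Destination vector chosen. The "_stop" suffix suggests that the ORF retains a stop codon. Such a clone would suit native or N-terminally tagged expression rather than C-terminal fusions, although the record does not state this directly. M13 forward and reverse primer sites flank the cloning region and are used to verify the insert by sequencing.

The clone belongs to a collection of human coronavirus protein-coding sequences assembled as flexible, multipurpose Gateway Entry clones. It is intended as a starting point for transferring the NL63 PR3 ORF into expression or assay vectors for downstream functional and interaction studies.
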