>Addgene plasmid #168683 | pDONR223 HCoV-NL63 PR3_stop | depositor partial sequence | sequence record 326892 | Inserted CDS with Stop codon
ATGCCTTTTGGTGGCCTATTTCAACTTACTCTTGAAAGTACTATTAATAAGAGTGTGGCTAATCTCAAAT
TACCACCTCATGATGTTACTGTCTTGCGTGACAATCTTAAACCTGTTACTACACTTAGTACTATTACTGC
TTATTTGTTAGTTAGTTTGTTTGTCACTTACTTTGCTTTATTCAAACCTCTTACTGCTAGAGGTCGTGTT
GCTTGTTTTGTTTTAAAACTATTGACACTATTTGTCTATGTGCCTTTATTGGTTCTTTTTGGTATGTATC
TTGACAGTTTTATAATTTTTTCTACGCTGTTGTTTCGATTCATACATGTTGGCTATTATGCCTATCTCTA
TAAAAATTTTTCATTTGTTTTGTTCAATGTTACTAAACTATGCTTCGTTTCAGGCAAGTGTTGGTATCTT
GAACAATCATTTTATGAAAATCGTTTTGCTGCTATTTATGGTGGTGACCACTATGTCGTTTTAGGTGGTG
AAACTATTACTTTTGTTTCTTTTGATGACCTTTATGTTGCTATTAGAGGTTCTTGTGAAAAGAACCTACA
ACTTATGCGTAAGGTTGACTTGTATAATGGTGCTGTCATTTACATTTTTGCCGAAGAGCCTGTTGTTGGT
ATAGTCTACTCTTCTCAACTATACGAAGATGTTCCTTCGATTAATTGA
